>Addgene plasmid #195548 | pAR014 Lenti pEF-dEnAsCas12a-NLS-VPR-3XHA-T2A-BSD | addgene full sequence | sequence record 387207 | Addgene NGS Result
AGAACAGTATTTGGTATCTGCGCTCTGCTGAAGCCAGTTACCTTCGGAAAAAGAGTTGGTAGCTCTTGAT
CCGGCAAACAAACCACCGCTGGTAGCGGTGGTTTTTTTGTTTGCAAGCAGCAGATTACGCGCAGAAAAAA
AGGATCTCAAGAAGATCCTTTGATCTTTTCTACGGGGTCTGACGCTCAGTGGAACGAAAACTCACGTTAA
GGGATTTTGGTCATGAGATTATCAAAAAGGATCTTCACCTAGATCCTTTTAAATTAAAAATGAAGTTTTA
AATCAATCTAAAGTATATATGAGTAAACTTGGTCTGACAGTTACCAATGCTTAATCAGTGAGGCACCTAT
CTCAGCGATCTGTCTATTTCGTTCATCCATAGTTGCCTGACTCCCCGTCGTGTAGATAACTACGATACGG
GAGGGCTTACCATCTGGCCCCAGTGCTGCAATGATACCGCGAGACCCACGCTCACCGGCTCCAGATTTAT
CAGCAATAAACCAGCCAGCCGGAAGGGCCGAGCGCAGAAGTGGTCCTGCAACTTTATCCGCCTCCATCCA
GTCTATTAATTGTTGCCGGGAAGCTAGAGTAAGTAGTTCGCCAGTTAATAGTTTGCGCAACGTTGTTGCC
ATTGCTACAGGCATCGTGGTGTCACGCTCGTCGTTTGGTATGGCTTCATTCAGCTCCGGTTCCCAACGAT
CAAGGCGAGTTACATGATCCCCCATGTTGTGCAAAAAAGCGGTTAGCTCCTTCGGTCCTCCGATCGTTGT
CAGAAGTAAGTTGGCCGCAGTGTTATCACTCATGGTTATGGCAGCACTGCATAATTCTCTTACTGTCATG
CCATCCGTAAGATGCTTTTCTGTGACTGGTGAGTACTCAACCAAGTCATTCTGAGAATAGTGTATGCGGC
GACCGAGTTGCTCTTGCCCGGCGTCAATACGGGATAATACCGCGCCACATAGCAGAACTTTAAAAGTGCT
CATCATTGGAAAACGTTCTTCGGGGCGAAAACTCTCAAGGATCTTACCGCTGTTGAGATCCAGTTCGATG
TAACCCACTCGTGCACCCAACTGATCTTCAGCATCTTTTACTTTCACCAGCGTTTCTGGGTGAGCAAAAA
CAGGAAGGCAAAATGCCGCAAAAAAGGGAATAAGGGCGACACGGAAATGTTGAATACTCATACTCTTCCT
TTTTCAATATTATTGAAGCATTTATCAGGGTTATTGTCTCATGAGCGGATACATATTTGAATGTATTTAG
AAAAATAAACAAATAGGGGTTCCGCGCACATTTCCCCGAAAAGTGCCACCTGACGTCTAAGAAACCATTA
TTATCATGACATTAACCTATAAAAATAGGCGTATCACGAGGCCCTTTCGTCTCGCGCGTTTCGGTGATGA
CGGTGAAAACCTCTGACACATGCAGCTCCCGGAGACGGTCACAGCTTGTCTGTAAGCGGATGCCGGGAGC
AGACAAGCCCGTCAGGGCGCGTCAGCGGGTGTTGGCGGGTGTCGGGGCTGGCTTAACTATGCGGCATCAG
AGCAGATTGTACTGAGAGTGCACCATATGCGGTGTGAAATACCGCACAGATGCGTAAGGAGAAAATACCG
CATCAGGCGCCATTCGCCATTCAGGCTGCGCAACTGTTGGGAAGGGCGATCGGTGCGGGCCTCTTCGCTA
TTACGCCAGCTGGCGAAAGGGGGATGTGCTGCAAGGCGATTAAGTTGGGTAACGCCAGGGTTTTCCCAGT
CACGACGTTGTAAAACGACGGCCAGTGCCAAGCTGACGCGTGTAGTCTTATGCAATACTCTTGTAGTCTT
GCAACATGGTAACGATGAGTTAGCAACATGCCTTACAAGGAGAGAAAAAGCACCGTGCATGCCGATTGGT
GGAAGTAAGGTGGTACGATCGTGCCTTATTAGGAAGGCAACAGACGGGTCTGACATGGATTGGACGAACC
ACTGAATTGCCGCATTGCAGAGATATTGTATTTAAGTGCCTAGCTCGATACATAAACGGGTCTCTCTGGT
TAGACCAGATCTGAGCCTGGGAGCTCTCTGGCTAACTAGGGAACCCACTGCTTAAGCCTCAATAAAGCTT
GCCTTGAGTGCTTCAAGTAGTGTGTGCCCGTCTGTTGTGTGACTCTGGTAACTAGAGATCCCTCAGACCC
TTTTAGTCAGTGTGGAAAATCTCTAGCAGTGGCGCCCGAACAGGGACTTGAAAGCGAAAGGGAAACCAGA
GGAGCTCTCTCGACGCAGGACTCGGCTTGCTGAAGCGCGCACGGCAAGAGGCGAGGGGCGGCGACTGGTG
AGTACGCCAAAAATTTTGACTAGCGGAGGCTAGAAGGAGAGAGATGGGTGCGAGAGCGTCAGTATTAAGC
GGGGGAGAATTAGATCGCGATGGGAAAAAATTCGGTTAAGGCCAGGGGGAAAGAAAAAATATAAATTAAA
ACATATAGTATGGGCAAGCAGGGAGCTAGAACGATTCGCAGTTAATCCTGGCCTGTTAGAAACATCAGAA
GGCTGTAGACAAATACTGGGACAGCTACAACCATCCCTTCAGACAGGATCAGAAGAACTTAGATCATTAT
ATAATACAGTAGCAACCCTCTATTGTGTGCATCAAAGGATAGAGATAAAAGACACCAAGGAAGCTTTAGA
CAAGATAGAGGAAGAGCAAAACAAAAGTAAGACCACCGCACAGCAAGCGGCCACTGATCTTCAGACCTGG
AGGAGGAGATATGAGGGACAATTGGAGAAGTGAATTATATAAATATAAAGTAGTAAAAATTGAACCATTA
GGAGTAGCACCCACCAAGGCAAAGAGAAGAGTGGTGCAGAGAGAAAAAAGAGCAGTGGGAATAGGAGCTT
TGTTCCTTGGGTTCTTGGGAGCAGCAGGAAGCACTATGGGCGCAGCGTCAATGACGCTGACGGTACAGGC
CAGACAATTATTGTCTGGTATAGTGCAGCAGCAGAACAATTTGCTGAGGGCTATTGAGGCGCAACAGCAT
CTGTTGCAACTCACAGTCTGGGGCATCAAGCAGCTCCAGGCAAGAATCCTGGCTGTGGAAAGATACCTAA
AGGATCAACAGCTCCTGGGGATTTGGGGTTGCTCTGGAAAACTCATTTGCACCACTGCTGTGCCTTGGAA
TGCTAGTTGGAGTAATAAATCTCTGGAACAGATTTGGAATCACACGACCTGGATGGAGTGGGACAGAGAA
ATTAACAATTACACAAGCTTAATACACTCCTTAATTGAAGAATCGCAAAACCAGCAAGAAAAGAATGAAC
AAGAATTATTGGAATTAGATAAATGGGCAAGTTTGTGGAATTGGTTTAACATAACAAATTGGCTGTGGTA
TATAAAATTATTCATAATGATAGTAGGAGGCTTGGTAGGTTTAAGAATAGTTTTTGCTGTACTTTCTATA
GTGAATAGAGTTAGGCAGGGATATTCACCATTATCGTTTCAGACCCACCTCCCAACCCCGAGGGGACCCG
ACAGGCCCGAAGGAATAGAAGAAGAAGGTGGAGAGAGAGACAGAGACAGATCCATTCGATTAGTGAACGG
ATCTCGACGGTATCGTTGCTTGGATCGAGCAATTTAAAAGAAAAGGGGGGATTGGGGGGTACAGTGCAGG
GGAAAGAATAGTAGACATAATAGCAACAGACATACAAACTAAAGAATTACAAAAACAAATTACAAAAATT
CAAAATTTCTGCGTTGTTGTCGGTGCTCGTTCTCTGCTCTTCACGCTACTGAATTCATCACCGGTTCTTC
GAATCTAGTTGCAAAGATGGATAAAGTTTTAAACAGAGAGGAATCTTTGCAGCTAATGGACCTTCTAGGT
CTTGAAAGGAGTGGGAATTGGCTCCGGTGCCCGTCAGTGGGCAGAGCGCACATCGCCCACAGTCCCCGAG
AAGTTGGGGGGAGGGGTCGGCAATTGAACCGGTGCCTAGAGAAGGTGGCGCGGGGTAAACTGGGAAAGTG
ATGTCGTGTACTGGCTCCGCCTTTTTCCCGAGGGTGGGGGAGAACCGTATATAAGTGCAGTAGTCGCCGT
GAACGTTCTTTTTCGCAACGGGTTTGCCGCCAGAACACAGGTAAGTGCCGTGTGTGGTTCCCGCGGGCCT
GGCCTCTTTACGGGTTATGGCCCTTGCGTGCCTTGAATTACTTCCACTGGCTGCAGTACGTGATTCTTGA
TCCCGAGCTTCGGGTTGGAAGTGGGTGGGAGAGTTCGAGGCCTTGCGCTTAAGGAGCCCCTTCGCCTCGT
GCTTGAGTTGAGGCCTGGCCTGGGCGCTGGGGCCGCCGCGTGCGAATCTGGTGGCACCTTCGCGCCTGTC
TCGCTGCTTTCGATAAGTCTCTAGCCATTTAAAATTTTTGATGACCTGCTGCGACGCTTTTTTTCTGGCA
AGATAGTCTTGTAAATGCGGGCCAAGATCTGCACACTGGTATTTCGGTTTTTGGGGCCGCGGGCGGCGAC
GGGGCCCGTGCGTCCCAGCGCACATGTTCGGCGAGGCGGGGCCTGCGAGCGCGGCCACCGAGAATCGGAC
GGGGGTAGTCTCAAGCTGGCCGGCCTGCTCTGGTGCCTGGCCTCGCGCCGCCGTGTATCGCCCCGCCCTG
GGCGGCAAGGCTGGCCCGGTCGGCACCAGTTGCGTGAGCGGAAAGATGGCCGCTTCCCGGCCCTGCTGCA
GGGAGCTCAAAATGGAGGACGCGGCGCTCGGGAGAGCGGGCGGGTGAGTCACCCACACAAAGGAAAAGGG
CCTTTCCGTCCTCAGCCGTCGCTTCATGTGACTCCACGGAGTACCGGGCGCCGTCCAGGCACCTCGATTA
GTTCTCGAGCTTTTGGAGTACGTCGTCTTTAGGTTGGGGGGAGGGGTTTTATGCGATGGAGTTTCCCCAC
ACTGAGTGGGTGGAGACTGAAGTTAGGCCAGCTTGGCACTTGATGTAATTCTCCTTGGAATTTGCCCTTT
TTGAGTTTGGATCTTGGTTCATTCTCAAGCCTCAGACAGTGGTTCAAAGTTTTTTTCTTCCATTTCAGGT
GTCGTGAGTGTCGTGAGCTAGCGCCACCATGCCAAAGAAGAAGCGGAAGGTCGGTATCCACGGAGTCCCA
GCAGCCATGACACAGTTCGAGGGCTTTACCAACCTGTATCAGGTGAGCAAGACACTGCGGTTTGAGCTGA
TCCCACAGGGCAAGACCCTGAAGCACATCCAGGAGCAGGGCTTCATCGAGGAGGACAAGGCCCGCAATGA
TCACTACAAGGAGCTGAAGCCCATCATCGATCGGATCTACAAGACCTATGCCGACCAGTGCCTGCAGCTG
GTGCAGCTGGATTGGGAGAACCTGAGCGCCGCCATCGACTCCTATAGAAAGGAGAAAACCGAGGAGACAA
GGAACGCCCTGATCGAGGAGCAGGCCACATATCGCAATGCCATCCACGACTACTTCATCGGCCGGACAGA
CAACCTGACCGATGCCATCAATAAGAGACACGCCGAGATCTACAAGGGCCTGTTCAAGGCCGAGCTGTTT
AATGGCAAGGTGCTGAAGCAGCTGGGCACCGTGACCACAACCGAGCACGAGAACGCCCTGCTGCGGAGCT
TCGACAAGTTTACAACCTACTTCTCCGGCTTTTATAGAAACAGGAAGAACGTGTTCAGCGCCGAGGATAT
CAGCACAGCCATCCCACACCGCATCGTGCAGGACAACTTCCCCAAGTTTAAGGAGAATTGTCACATCTTC
ACACGCCTGATCACCGCCGTGCCCAGCCTGCGGGAGCACTTTGAGAACGTGAAGAAGGCCATCGGCATCT
TCGTGAGCACCTCCATCGAGGAGGTGTTTTCCTTCCCTTTTTATAACCAGCTGCTGACACAGACCCAGAT
CGACCTGTATAACCAGCTGCTGGGAGGAATCTCTCGGGAGGCAGGCACCGAGAAGATCAAGGGCCTGAAC
GAGGTGCTGAATCTGGCCATCCAGAAGAATGATGAGACAGCCCACATCATCGCCTCCCTGCCACACAGAT
TCATCCCCCTGTTTAAGCAGATCCTGTCCGATAGGAACACCCTGTCTTTCATCCTGGAGGAGTTTAAGAG
CGACGAGGAAGTGATCCAGTCCTTCTGCAAGTACAAGACACTGCTGAGAAACGAGAACGTGCTGGAGACA
GCCGAGGCCCTGTTTAACGAGCTGAACAGCATCGACCTGACACACATCTTCATCAGCCACAAGAAGCTGG
AGACAATCAGCAGCGCCCTGTGCGACCACTGGGATACACTGAGGAATGCCCTGTATGAGCGGAGAATCTC
CGAGCTGACAGGCAAGATCACCAAGTCTGCCAAGGAGAAGGTGCAGCGCAGCCTGAAGCACGAGGATATC
AACCTGCAGGAGATCATCTCTGCCGCAGGCAAGGAGCTGAGCGAGGCCTTCAAGCAGAAAACCAGCGAGA
TCCTGTCCCACGCACACGCCGCCCTGGATCAGCCACTGCCTACAACCCTGAAGAAGCAGGAGGAGAAGGA
GATCCTGAAGTCTCAGCTGGACAGCCTGCTGGGCCTGTACCACCTGCTGGACTGGTTTGCCGTGGATGAG
TCCAACGAGGTGGACCCCGAGTTCTCTGCCCGGCTGACCGGCATCAAGCTGGAGATGGAGCCTTCTCTGA
GCTTCTACAACAAGGCCAGAAATTATGCCACCAAGAAGCCCTACTCCGTGGAGAAGTTCAAGCTGAACTT
TCAGATGCCTACACTGGCCAGAGGCTGGGACGTGAATAGAGAGAAGAACAATGGCGCCATCCTGTTTGTG
AAGAACGGCCTGTACTATCTGGGCATCATGCCAAAGCAGAAGGGCAGGTATAAGGCCCTGAGCTTCGAGC
CCACAGAGAAAACCAGCGAGGGCTTTGATAAGATGTACTATGACTACTTCCCTGATGCCGCCAAGATGAT
CCCAAAGTGCAGCACCCAGCTGAAGGCCGTGACAGCCCACTTTCAGACCCACACAACCCCCATCCTGCTG
TCCAACAATTTCATCGAGCCTCTGGAGATCACAAAGGAGATCTACGACCTGAACAATCCTGAGAAGGAGC
CAAAGAAGTTTCAGACAGCCTACGCCAAGAAAACCGGCGACCAGAAGGGCTACAGAGAGGCCCTGTGCAA
GTGGATCGACTTCACAAGGGATTTTCTGTCCAAGTATACCAAGACAACCTCTATCGATCTGTCTAGCCTG
CGGCCATCCTCTCAGTATAAGGACCTGGGCGAGTACTATGCCGAGCTGAATCCCCTGCTGTACCACATCA
GCTTCCAGAGAATCGCCGAGAAGGAGATCATGGATGCCGTGGAGACAGGCAAGCTGTACCTGTTCCAGAT
CTATAACAAGGACTTTGCCAAGGGCCACCACGGCAAGCCTAATCTGCACACACTGTATTGGACCGGCCTG
TTTTCTCCAGAGAACCTGGCCAAGACAAGCATCAAGCTGAATGGCCAGGCCGAGCTGTTCTACCGCCCTA
AGTCCAGGATGAAGAGGATGGCACACCGGCTGGGAGAGAAGATGCTGAACAAGAAGCTGAAGGATCAGAA
AACCCCAATCCCCGACACCCTGTACCAGGAGCTGTACGACTATGTGAATCACAGACTGTCCCACGACCTG
TCTGATGAGGCCAGGGCCCTGCTGCCCAACGTGATCACCAAGGAGGTGTCTCACGAGATCATCAAGGATA
GGCGCTTTACCAGCGACAAGTTCTTTTTCCACGTGCCTATCACACTGAACTATCAGGCCGCCAATTCCCC
ATCTAAGTTCAACCAGAGGGTGAATGCCTACCTGAAGGAGCACCCCGAGACACCTATCATCGGCATCGCC
CGGGGCGAGAGAAACCTGATCTATATCACAGTGATCGACTCCACCGGCAAGATCCTGGAGCAGCGGAGCC
TGAACACCATCCAGCAGTTTGATTACCAGAAGAAGCTGGACAACAGGGAGAAGGAGAGGGTGGCAGCAAG
GCAGGCCTGGTCTGTGGTGGGCACAATCAAGGATCTGAAGCAGGGCTATCTGAGCCAGGTCATCCACGAG
ATCGTGGACCTGATGATCCACTACCAGGCCGTGGTGGTGCTGGAGAACCTGAATTTCGGCTTTAAGAGCA
AGAGGACCGGCATCGCCGAGAAGGCCGTGTACCAGCAGTTCGAGAAGATGCTGATCGATAAGCTGAATTG
CCTGGTGCTGAAGGACTATCCAGCAGAGAAAGTGGGAGGCGTGCTGAACCCATACCAGCTGACAGACCAG
TTCACCTCCTTTGCCAAGATGGGCACCCAGTCTGGCTTCCTGTTTTACGTGCCTGCCCCATATACATCTA
AGATCGATCCCCTGACCGGCTTCGTGGACCCCTTCGTGTGGAAAACCATCAAGAATCACGAGAGCCGCAA
GCACTTCCTGGAGGGCTTCGACTTTCTGCACTACGACGTGAAAACCGGCGACTTCATCCTGCACTTTAAG
ATGAACAGAAATCTGTCCTTCCAGAGGGGCCTGCCCGGCTTTATGCCTGCATGGGATATCGTGTTCGAGA
AGAACGAGACACAGTTTGACGCCAAGGGCACCCCTTTCATCGCCGGCAAGAGAATCGTGCCAGTGATCGA
GAATCACAGATTCACCGGCAGATACCGGGACCTGTATCCTGCCAACGAGCTGATCGCCCTGCTGGAGGAG
AAGGGCATCGTGTTCAGGGATGGCTCCAACATCCTGCCAAAGCTGCTGGAGAATGACGATTCTCACGCCA
TCGACACGATGGTGGCCCTGATCCGCAGCGTGCTGCAGATGCGGAACTCCAATGCCGCCACAGGCGAGGA
CTATATCAACAGCCCCGTGCGCGATCTGAATGGCGTGTGCTTCGACTCCCGGTTTCAGAACCCAGAGTGG
CCAATGGACGCCGATGCCAATGGCGCCTACCACATCGCCCTGAAGGGCCAGCTGCTGCTGAATCACCTGA
AGGAGAGCAAGGATCTGAAGCTGCAGAACGGCATCTCCAATCAGGACTGGCTGGCCTACATCCAGGAGCT
GCGCAACAAAAGGCCGGCGGCCACGAAAAAGGCCGGCCAGGCAAAAAAGAAAAAGGGATCCTACCCATAC
GATGTTCCAGATTACGCTTATCCCTACGACGTGCCTGATTATGCATACCCATATGATGTCCCCGACTATG
CCGGTGGATCCGGATCAGGCTCCGACGCATTGGACGATTTTGATCTGGATATGCTGGGAAGTGACGCCCT
CGATGATTTTGACCTTGACATGCTTGGTTCGGATGCCCTTGATGACTTTGACCTCGACATGCTCGGCAGT
GACGCCCTTGATGATTTCGACCTGGACATGCTGATTAACTCTAGAAGTTCCGGATCTCCGAAAAAGAAAC
GCAAAGTTGGTAGCCAGTACCTGCCCGACACCGACGACCGGCACCGGATCGAGGAAAAGCGGAAGCGGAC
CTACGAGACATTCAAGAGCATCATGAAGAAGTCCCCCTTCAGCGGCCCCACCGACCCTAGACCTCCACCT
AGAAGAATCGCCGTGCCCAGCAGATCCAGCGCCAGCGTGCCAAAACCTGCCCCCCAGCCTTACCCCTTCA
CCAGCAGCCTGAGCACCATCAACTACGACGAGTTCCCTACCATGGTGTTCCCCAGCGGCCAGATCTCTCA
GGCCTCTGCTCTGGCTCCAGCCCCTCCTCAGGTGCTGCCTCAGGCTCCTGCTCCTGCACCAGCTCCAGCC
ATGGTGTCTGCACTGGCTCAGGCACCAGCACCCGTGCCTGTGCTGGCTCCTGGACCTCCACAGGCTGTGG
CTCCACCAGCCCCTAAACCTACACAGGCCGGCGAGGGCACACTGTCTGAAGCTCTGCTGCAGCTGCAGTT
CGACGACGAGGATCTGGGAGCCCTGCTGGGAAACAGCACCGATCCTGCCGTGTTCACCGACCTGGCCAGC
GTGGACAACAGCGAGTTCCAGCAGCTGCTGAACCAGGGCATCCCTGTGGCCCCTCACACCACCGAGCCCA
TGCTGATGGAATACCCCGAGGCCATCACCCGGCTCGTGACAGGCGCTCAGAGGCCTCCTGATCCAGCTCC
TGCCCCTCTGGGAGCACCAGGCCTGCCTAATGGACTGCTGTCTGGCGACGAGGACTTCAGCTCTATCGCC
GATATGGATTTCTCAGCCTTGCTGGGCTCTGGCAGCGGCAGCCGGGATTCCAGGGAAGGGATGTTTTTGC
CGAAGCCTGAGGCCGGCTCCGCTATTAGTGACGTGTTTGAGGGCCGCGAGGTGTGCCAGCCAAAACGAAT
CCGGCCATTTCATCCTCCAGGAAGTCCATGGGCCAACCGCCCACTCCCCGCCAGCCTCGCACCAACACCA
ACCGGTCCAGTACATGAGCCAGTCGGGTCACTGACCCCGGCACCAGTCCCTCAGCCACTGGATCCAGCGC
CCGCAGTGACTCCCGAGGCCAGTCACCTGTTGGAGGATCCCGATGAAGAGACGAGCCAGGCTGTCAAAGC
CCTTCGGGAGATGGCCGATACTGTGATTCCCCAGAAGGAAGAGGCTGCAATCTGTGGCCAAATGGACCTT
TCCCATCCGCCCCCAAGGGGCCATCTGGATGAGCTGACAACCACACTTGAGTCCATGACCGAGGATCTGA
ACCTGGACTCACCCCTGACCCCGGAATTGAACGAGATTCTGGATACCTTCCTGAACGACGAGTGCCTCTT
GCATGCCATGCATATCAGCACAGGACTGTCCATCTTCGACACATCTCTGTTTGGATCTGGAGAGGGCAGA
GGAAGCCTTCTAACATGCGGTGACGTGGAGGAGAATCCCGGCCCTTCCGGGATGGCCAAGCCTTTGTCTC
AAGAAGAATCCACCCTCATTGAAAGAGCAACGGCTACAATCAACAGCATCCCCATCTCTGAGGACTACAG
CGTCGCCAGCGCAGCTCTCTCTAGCGACGGCCGCATCTTCACTGGTGTCAATGTATATCATTTTACTGGG
GGACCTTGTGCAGAACTCGTGGTGCTGGGCACTGCTGCTGCTGCGGCAGCTGGCAACCTGACTTGTATCG
TCGCGATCGGAAATGAGAACAGGGGCATCTTGAGCCCCTGCGGACGGTGCCGACAGGTGCTTCTCGATCT
GCATCCTGGGATCAAAGCCATAGTGAAGGACAGTGATGGACAGCCGACGGCAGTTGGGATTCGTGAATTG
CTGCCCTCTGGTTATGTGTGGGAGGGCTAATAAGTCGACAATCAACCTCTGGATTACAAAATTTGTGAAA
GATTGACTGGTATTCTTAACTATGTTGCTCCTTTTACGCTATGTGGATACGCTGCTTTAATGCCTTTGTA
TCATGCTATTGCTTCCCGTATGGCTTTCATTTTCTCCTCCTTGTATAAATCCTGGTTGCTGTCTCTTTAT
GAGGAGTTGTGGCCCGTTGTCAGGCAACGTGGCGTGGTGTGCACTGTGTTTGCTGACGCAACCCCCACTG
GTTGGGGCATTGCCACCACCTGTCAGCTCCTTTCCGGGACTTTCGCTTTCCCCCTCCCTATTGCCACGGC
GGAACTCATCGCCGCCTGCCTTGCCCGCTGCTGGACAGGGGCTCGGCTGTTGGGCACTGACAATTCCGTG
GTGTTGTCGGGGAAATCATCGTCCTTTCCTTGGCTGCTCGCCTGTGTTGCCACCTGGATTCTGCGCGGGA
CGTCCTTCTGCTACGTCCCTTCGGCCCTCAATCCAGCGGACCTTCCTTCCCGCGGCCTGCTGCCGGCTCT
GCGGCCTCTTCCGCGTCTCCGCCTTCGCCCTCAGACGAGTCGGATCTCTCTTTGGGCCGCCTCCCCGCCT
GGTACCTTTAAGACCAATGACTTACAAGGCAGCTGTAGATCTTAGCCACTTTTTAAAAGAAAAGGGGGGA
CTGGAAGGGCTAATTCACTCCCAACGAAGATAAGATCTGCTTTTTGCTTGTACTGGGTCTCTCTGGTTAG
ACCAGATCTGAGCCTGGGAGCTCTCTGGCTAACTAGGGAACCCACTGCTTAAGCCTCAATAAAGCTTGCC
TTGAGTGCTTCAAGTAGTGTGTGCCCGTCTGTTGTGTGACTCTGGTAACTAGAGATCCCTCAGACCCTTT
TAGTCAGTGTGGAAAATCTCTAGCAGTAGTAGTTCATGTCATCTTATTATTCAGTATTTATAACTTGCAA
AGAAATGAATATCAGAGAGTGAGAGGAACTTGTTTATTGCAGCTTATAATGGTTACAAATAAAGCAATAG
CATCACAAATTTCACAAATAAAGCATTTTTTTCACTGCATTCTAGTTGTGGTTTGTCCAAACTCATCAAT
GTATCTTATCATGTCTGGCTCTAGCTATCCCGCCCCTAACTCCGCCCATCCCGCCCCTAACTCCGCCCAG
TTCCGCCCATTCTCCGCCCCATGGCTGACTAATTTTTTTTATTTATGCAGAGGCCGAGGCCGCCTCGGCC
TCTGAGCTATTCCAGAAGTAGTGAGGAGGCTTTTTTGGAGGCCTAGACTTTTGCAGAGACCAAATTCGTA
ATCATGTCATAGCTGTTTCCTGTGTGAAATTGTTATCCGCTCACAATTCCACACAACATACGAGCCGGAA
GCATAAAGTGTAAAGCCTGGGGTGCCTAATGAGTGAGCTAACTCACATTAATTGCGTTGCGCTCACTGCC
CGCTTTCCAGTCGGGAAACCTGTCGTGCCAGCTGCATTAATGAATCGGCCAACGCGCGGGGAGAGGCGGT
TTGCGTATTGGGCGCTCTTCCGCTTCCTCGCTCACTGACTCGCTGCGCTCGGTCGTTCGGCTGCGGCGAG
CGGTATCAGCTCACTCAAAGGCGGTAATACGGTTATCCACAGAATCAGGGGATAACGCAGGAAAGAACAT
GTGAGCAAAAGGCCAGCAAAAGGCCAGGAACCGTAAAAAGGCCGCGTTGCTGGCGTTTTTCCATAGGCTC
CGCCCCCCTGACGAGCATCACAAAAATCGACGCTCAAGTCAGAGGTGGCGAAACCCGACAGGACTATAAA
GATACCAGGCGTTTCCCCCTGGAAGCTCCCTCGTGCGCTCTCCTGTTCCGACCCTGCCGCTTACCGGATA
CCTGTCCGCCTTTCTCCCTTCGGGAAGCGTGGCGCTTTCTCATAGCTCACGCTGTAGGTATCTCAGTTCG
GTGTAGGTCGTTCGCTCCAAGCTGGGCTGTGTGCACGAACCCCCCGTTCAGCCCGACCGCTGCGCCTTAT
CCGGTAACTATCGTCTTGAGTCCAACCCGGTAAGACACGACTTATCGCCACTGGCAGCAGCCACTGGTAA
CAGGATTAGCAGAGCGAGGTATGTAGGCGGTGCTACAGAGTTCTTGAAGTGGTGGCCTAACTACGGCTAC
ACTAGA
Features (pLannotate 1.2.2; 32 found; start..end, strand, type, name):
    321..1181    -  CDS            AmpR: β-lactamase; bla; confers resistance to ampicillin, carbenicillin, and related antibiotics
   1182..1286    -  promoter       AmpR promoter: bla
   1381..1416    +  CDS            rop (fragment): Rop protein, which maintains plasmids at low copy number; rop
   1518..1617    +  misc_feature   bom (fragment): basis of mobility region from pBR322
   1623..1777    -  CDS            lacZα (fragment): LacZα fragment of β-galactosidase; lacZ fragment
   1791..2017    +  promoter       RSV promoter: Rous sarcoma virus enhancer/promoter
   2018..2198    +  LTR            5' LTR (truncated): truncated 5' long terminal repeat (LTR) from HIV-1
   2245..2370    +  misc_feature   HIV-1 Ψ: packaging signal of human immunodeficiency virus type 1
   2354..2692    +  CDS            HIV-1 gag (fragment): gag protein from human immunodeficiency virus 1; gag
   2863..3096    +  misc_feature   RRE: The Rev response element (RRE) of HIV-1 allows for Rev-dependent mRNA export from the nucleus to the cytoplasm.
   3473..3573    +  CDS            Rev (fragment): human immunodeficiency virus 1 (HIV-1) Rev protein; rev; enhances nuclear export of unspliced and incompletely spliced viral mRNAs
   3603..3718    +  misc_feature   cPPT/CTS: central polypurine tract and central termination sequence of HIV-1 (lacking the first T)
   3797..3863    +  CDS            small t antigen (fragment): SV40 (simian virus 40) small t antigen
   3889..4100    +  promoter       EF-1α core promoter: core promoter for human elongation factor EF-1α
   4101..4209    +  intron         EF-1α intron A (fragment): intron upstream of the start codon of human EF-1α
   4835..5038    +  intron         EF-1α intron A: truncated intron upstream of the start codon of human EF-1α
   5117..9037    +  CDS            AsCpf1: CRISPR-associated protein from Acidaminococcus sp. BV3L6 (Zetsche et al., 2015)
   9038..9085    +  CDS            nucleoplasmin NLS: bipartite nuclear localization signal from nucleoplasmin
   9092..9172    +  CDS            3xHA: three tandem HA epitope tags
   9395..10174   +  CDS            RELA (fragment): TF65_HUMAN - Also known as NFKB3. Experimental evidence at protein level: Swiss-Prot protein existence level 1. NF-kappa-B is a pleiotropic transcription factor present in almost all cell types and is the endpoint of a series of signal transduction events that are initiated by a vast array of stimuli related to many biological processes such as inflammation, immunity, differentiation, cell growth, tumorigenesis and apoptosis. NF-kappa-B is a homo- or heterodimeric complex formed by the Rel-like domain- containing proteins RELA/p65, RELB, NFKB1/p105, NFKB1/p50, REL and NFKB2/p52. The heterodime
  10193..10762   +  CDS            Rta AD: transcriptional activation domain from the human herpesvirus 4 (Epstein-Barr virus) replication and transcription activator Rta/BRLF1 (Hardwick et al., 1992; Chavez et al., 2015)
  10832..11230   +  CDS            BSD: blasticidin S deaminase; Aspergillus terreus BSD; confers resistance to blasticidin
  11240..11828   +  misc_feature   WPRE: woodchuck hepatitis virus posttranscriptional regulatory element
  11832..11969   +  CDS            nef (fragment): NEF_HV1LA - Experimental evidence at protein level: Swiss-Prot protein existence level 1. Extracellular Nef protein targets CD4(+) T-lymphocytes for apoptosis by interacting with CXCR4 surface receptors. From Human immunodeficiency virus type 1 group M subtype B (isolate Lai) (HIV-1).
  11955..12135   +  LTR            5' LTR (truncated): truncated 5' long terminal repeat (LTR) from HIV-1
  12207..12328   +  polyA_signal   SV40 poly(A) signal: SV40 polyadenylation signal
  12368..12503   +  rep_origin     SV40 ori: SV40 origin of replication
  12558..12580   -  protein_bind   lac operator (fragment): The lac repressor binds to the lac operator to inhibit transcription in E. coli. This inhibition can be relieved by adding lactose or isopropyl-β-D-thiogalactopyranoside (IPTG). lac repressor encoded by lacI
  12584..12614   -  promoter       lac promoter: promoter for the E. coli lac operon
  12629..12650   -  protein_bind   CAP binding site: CAP binding activates transcription in the presence of cAMP. E. coli catabolite activator protein
  12663..12755   -  CDS            lacI (fragment): lac repressor; lacI; The lac repressor binds to the lac operator to inhibit transcription in E. coli. This inhibition can be relieved by adding lactose or isopropyl-β-D-thiogalactopyranoside (IPTG).
  12938..150     -  rep_origin     ori (across the origin): high-copy-number ColE1/pMB1/pBR322/pUC origin of replication
