[The description below was written by a language model from this plasmid's Addgene catalogue record and pLannotate feature annotations shown in this document.]
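Description:
pAR014 Lenti pEF-dEnAsCas12a-NLS-VPR-3XHA-T2A-BSD is a 13.4 kb lentiviral transfer plasmid, built on the pAR010 backbone, for stable expression of a Cas12a-based transcriptional activator in mammalian cells. In bacteria it replicates from a high-copy ColE1/pUC-type origin and is selected with ampicillin through the β-lactamase gene. The viral portion has a third-generation layout. An RSV promoter drives a truncated HIV-1 5′ LTR, followed by the Ψ packaging signal with a partial gag sequence, the Rev response element and the cPPT/CTS. A WPRE, a truncated 3′ LTR and an SV40 polyadenylation signal lie downstream of the cargo. An SV40 origin is also present in the backbone.

The cargo is a single open reading frame under the human EF-1α promoter, annotated as the core promoter plus intron A segments. It encodes AsCas12a (AsCpf1 from Acidaminococcus), which the construct name identifies as the nuclease-dead, enhanced "dEnAs" variant, although the specific mutations are not annotated. The Cas12a is fused to a nucleoplasmin bipartite NLS, a 3xHA epitope tag and the VPR activator. The annotation detects the p65 (RELA) and Epstein-Barr virus Rta activation domains of VPR. The VP64 part is not called, but it may lie in the unannotated gap after the HA tag. In the feature table the 3xHA tag sits before the activation domains, not after VPR as the name's order implies. Per the name, a T2A peptide (not annotated) links the fusion to blasticidin S deaminase, so blasticidin selects transduced cells that co-express the effector. When paired with Cas12a crRNAs supplied separately, the construct recruits VPR to target promoters for CRISPR activation, in line with its stated purpose of manipulating transcription.
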