Addgene plasmid #195548: pAR014 Lenti pEF-dEnAsCas12a-NLS-VPR-3XHA-T2A-BSD
Purpose: dCas12a effector fusion for manipulating transcription
Depositing lab: Michael Bassik. Depositing organization: Stanford University. Publication: Development of compact transcriptional effectors using high-throughput measurements in diverse contexts. Tycko J, Van MV, Aradhana, DelRosso N, Ye H, Yao D, Valbuena R, Vaughan-Jackson A, Xu X, Ludwig C, Spees K, Liu K, Gu M, Khare V, Mukund AX, Suzuki PH, Arana S, Zhang C, Du PP, Ornstein TS, Hess GT, Kamber RA, Qi LS, Khalil AS, Bintu L, Bassik MC. Nat Biotechnol. 2024 Nov 1. doi: 10.1038/s41587-024-02442-6. PubMed 39487265.
Backbone
  Vector backbone: pAR010
  Vector type: Mammalian Expression, Lentiviral, CRISPR
  Selectable markers: Blasticidin
Growth in bacteria
  Bacterial resistance: Ampicillin, 100 μg/mL
  Growth temperature: 37°C
  Growth strain: NEB Stable
  Copy number: High Copy
Gene/Insert
  Gene/Insert name: Lenti pEF-dEnAsCas12a-NLS-VPR-3XHA-T2A-BSD
  Species: H. sapiens (human)
  Promoter: pEF1a
  Tag / fusion protein: 3XHA (C terminal on insert)
  Cloning method: Restriction Enzyme; 5′ cloning site Unknown (unknown if destroyed); 3′ cloning site Unknown (unknown if destroyed)
Terms and licenses: Academic/Nonprofit Terms; Industry Terms: Not Available to Industry
Depositor comments: Please visit https://www.biorxiv.org/content/10.1101/2023.05.12.540558v1 for bioRxiv preprint.
How to cite: pAR014 Lenti pEF-dEnAsCas12a-NLS-VPR-3XHA-T2A-BSD was a gift from Michael Bassik (Addgene plasmid # 195548 ; http://n2t.net/addgene:195548 ; RRID:Addgene_195548)
